>Addgene plasmid #142002 | TFORF2265 | addgene full sequence | sequence record 395908 | Addgene NGS Result
TTAATGTAGTCTTATGCAATACTCTTGTAGTCTTGCAACATGGTAACGATGAGTTAGCAACATGCCTTAC
AAGGAGAGAAAAAGCACCGTGCATGCCGATTGGTGGAAGTAAGGTGGTACGATCGTGCCTTATTAGGAAG
GCAACAGACGGGTCTGACATGGATTGGACGAACCACTGAATTGCCGCATTGCAGAGATATTGTATTTAAG
TGCCTAGCTCGATACATAAACGGGTCTCTCTGGTTAGACCAGATCTGAGCCTGGGAGCTCTCTGGCTAAC
TAGGGAACCCACTGCTTAAGCCTCAATAAAGCTTGCCTTGAGTGCTTCAAGTAGTGTGTGCCCGTCTGTT
GTGTGACTCTGGTAACTAGAGATCCCTCAGACCCTTTTAGTCAGTGTGGAAAATCTCTAGCAGTGGCGCC
CGAACAGGGACTTGAAAGCGAAAGGGAAACCAGAGGAGCTCTCTCGACGCAGGACTCGGCTTGCTGAAGC
GCGCACGGCAAGAGGCGAGGGGCGGCGACTGGTGAGTACGCCAAAAATTTTGACTAGCGGAGGCTAGAAG
GAGAGAGATGGGTGCGAGAGCGTCAGTATTAAGCGGGGGAGAATTAGATCGCGATGGGAAAAAATTCGGT
TAAGGCCAGGGGGAAAGAAAAAATATAAATTAAAACATATAGTATGGGCAAGCAGGGAGCTAGAACGATT
CGCAGTTAATCCTGGCCTGTTAGAAACATCAGAAGGCTGTAGACAAATACTGGGACAGCTACAACCATCC
CTTCAGACAGGATCAGAAGAACTTAGATCATTATATAATACAGTAGCAACCCTCTATTGTGTGCATCAAA
GGATAGAGATAAAAGACACCAAGGAAGCTTTAGACAAGATAGAGGAAGAGCAAAACAAAAGTAAGACCAC
CGCACAGCAAGCGGCCGCTGATCTTCAGACCTGGAGGAGGAGATATGAGGGACAATTGGAGAAGTGAATT
ATATAAATATAAAGTAGTAAAAATTGAACCATTAGGAGTAGCACCCACCAAGGCAAAGAGAAGAGTGGTG
CAGAGAGAAAAAAGAGCAGTGGGAATAGGAGCTTTGTTCCTTGGGTTCTTGGGAGCAGCAGGAAGCACTA
TGGGCGCAGCGTCAATGACGCTGACGGTACAGGCCAGACAATTATTGTCTGGTATAGTGCAGCAGCAGAA
CAATTTGCTGAGGGCTATTGAGGCGCAACAGCATCTGTTGCAACTCACAGTCTGGGGCATCAAGCAGCTC
CAGGCAAGAATCCTGGCTGTGGAAAGATACCTAAAGGATCAACAGCTCCTGGGGATTTGGGGTTGCTCTG
GAAAACTCATTTGCACCACTGCTGTGCCTTGGAATGCTAGTTGGAGTAATAAATCTCTGGAACAGATTTG
GAATCACACGACCTGGATGGAGTGGGACAGAGAAATTAACAATTACACAAGCTTAATACACTCCTTAATT
GAAGAATCGCAAAACCAGCAAGAAAAGAATGAACAAGAATTATTGGAATTAGATAAATGGGCAAGTTTGT
GGAATTGGTTTAACATAACAAATTGGCTGTGGTATATAAAATTATTCATAATGATAGTAGGAGGCTTGGT
AGGTTTAAGAATAGTTTTTGCTGTACTTTCTATAGTGAATAGAGTTAGGCAGGGATATTCACCATTATCG
TTTCAGACCCACCTCCCAACCCCGAGGGGACCCATGCATTGCATCTCAATTAGTCAGCAACCAGGTGTGG
AAAGTCCCCAGGCTCCCCAGCAGGCAGAAGTATGCAAAGCATGCGTCTCAATTAGTCAGCAACCATAGTC
CCGCCCCTAACTCCGCCCATCCCGCCCCTAACTCCGCCCAGTTCCGCCCATTCTCCGCCCCATGGCTGAC
TAATTTTTTTTATTTATGCAGAGGCCGAGGCCGCCTCGGCCTCTGAGCTATTCCAGAAGTAGTGAGGAGG
CTTTTTTGGAGGCCTAGGCTTTTGCAAAAAGCTTTCTAGAGGTACCACCGGAGCTTACCATGACCGAGTA
CAAGCCCACGGTGCGCCTCGCCACCCGCGACGACGTCCCCAGGGCCGTACGCACCCTCGCCGCCGCGTTC
GCCGACTACCCCGCCACGCGCCACACCGTCGATCCGGACCGCCACATCGAGCGGGTCACCGAGCTGCAAG
AACTCTTCCTCACGCGCGTCGGGCTCGACATCGGCAAGGTGTGGGTCGCGGACGACGGCGCCGCCGTGGC
GGTCTGGACCACGCCGGAGAGCGTCGAAGCGGGGGCGGTGTTCGCCGAGATCGGCCCGCGCATGGCCGAG
TTGAGCGGTTCCCGGCTGGCCGCGCAGCAACAGATGGAAGGCCTCCTGGCGCCGCACCGGCCCAAGGAGC
CCGCGTGGTTCCTGGCCACCGTCGGCGTCTCGCCCGACCACCAGGGCAAGGGTCTGGGCAGCGCCGTCGT
GCTCCCCGGAGTGGAGGCGGCCGAGCGCGCCGGGGTGCCCGCCTTCCTGGAGACCTCCGCGCCCCGCAAC
CTCCCCTTCTACGAGCGGCTCGGCTTCACCGTCACCGCCGACGTCGAGGTGCCCGAAGGACCGCGCACCT
GGTGCATGACCCGCAAGCCCGGTGCCAGTTAACGAATTCTAGATCTTGAGACAAATGGCAGTATTCATCC
ACAATTTTAAAAGAAAAGGGGGGATTGGGGGGTACAGTGCAGGGGAAAGAATAGTAGACATAATAGCAAC
AGACATACAAACTAAAGAATTACAAAAACAAATTACAAAAATTCAAAATTTTCGGGTTTATTACAGGGAC
AGCAGAGATCCACTTTGGCGCCGGCTCGAGGCCTGCAGGTGCAAAGATGGATAAAGTTTTAAACAGAGAG
GAATCTTTGCAGCTAATGGACCTTCTAGGTCTTGAAAGGAGTGGGAATTGGCTCCGGTGCCCGTCAGTGG
GCAGAGCGCACATCGCCCACAGTCCCCGAGAAGTTGGGGGGAGGGGTCGGCAATTGAACCGGTGCCTAGA
GAAGGTGGCGCGGGGTAAACTGGGAAAGTGATGTCGTGTACTGGCTCCGCCTTTTTCCCGAGGGTGGGGG
AGAACCGTATATAAGTGCAGTAGTCGCCGTGAACGTTCTTTTTCGCAACGGGTTTGCCGCCAGAACACAG
GTAAGTGCCGTGTGTGGTTCCCGCGGGCCTGGCCTCTTTACGGGTTATGGCCCTTGCGTGCCTTGAATTA
CTTCCACCTGGCTGCAGTACGTGATTCTTGATCCCGAGCTTCGGGTTGGAAGTGGGTGGGAGAGTTCGAG
GCCTTGCGCTTAAGGAGCCCCTTCGCCTCGTGCTTGAGTTGAGGCCTGGCCTGGGCGCTGGGGCCGCCGC
GTGCGAATCTGGTGGCACCTTCGCGCCTGTCTCGCTGCTTTCGATAAGTCTCTAGCCATTTAAAATTTTT
GATGACCTGCTGCGACGCTTTTTTTCTGGCAAGATAGTCTTGTAAATGCGGGCCAAGATCTGCACACTGG
TATTTCGGTTTTTGGGGCCGCGGGCGGCGACGGGGCCCGTGCGTCCCAGCGCACATGTTCGGCGAGGCGG
GGCCTGCGAGCGCGGCCACCGAGAATCGGACGGGGGTAGTCTCAAGCTGGCCGGCCTGCTCTGGTGCCTG
GCCTCGCGCCGCCGTGTATCGCCCCGCCCTGGGCGGCAAGGCTGGCCCGGTCGGCACCAGTTGCGTGAGC
GGAAAGATGGCCGCTTCCCGGCCCTGCTGCAGGGAGCTCAAAATGGAGGACGCGGCGCTCGGGAGAGCGG
GCGGGTGAGTCACCCACACAAAGGAAAAGGGCCTTTCCGTCCTCAGCCGTCGCTTCATGTGACTCCACGG
AGTACCGGGCGCCGTCCAGGCACCTCGATTAGTTCTCGAGCTTTTGGAGTACGTCGTCTTTAGGTTGGGG
GGAGGGGTTTTATGCGATGGAGTTTCCCCACACTGAGTGGGTGGAGACTGAAGTTAGGCCAGCTTGGCAC
TTGATGTAATTCTCCTTGGAATTTGCCCTTTTTGAGTTTGGATCTTGGTTCATTCTCAAGCCTCAGACAG
TGGTTCAAAGTTTTTTTCTTCCATTTCAGGTGTCGTGAGGCTAGCACCGCCACCATGGGAGCTCTGTCTT
CCCAGGATTCTCCCCATTTCCAAGAGAAGAGCACAGAAGAGGGAGAAGTGGCTGCTCTGCGCCTCACGGC
CAGATCCCAGGAAACAGTGACATTCAAGGATGTGGCCATGGACTTTACACCAGAGGAGTGGGGGAAGCTG
GATCCTGCACAAAGGGATGTGATGCTGGAGAACTATAGGAACCTAGTCTCACTTTGGCTTCCAGTTTCCA
AACCTGAGAGCTACAACTTGGAGAATGGAAAAGAACCATTGAAGCTTGAGAGAAAAGCCCCCAAAAGCAG
CTATTCAGACATGGAGACTAGACCACAGAGCAAGGATTCAACTTCAGTGCAAGATTTTTCCAAAGCAGAA
TCATGCAAAGTTGCAATAATAGACAGACTGACACGGAATAGTGTCTATGACTCTAACTTGGAAGCAGCCC
TTGAATGTGAAAATTGGTTAGAGAATCAGCAAGGAAATCAGGAGAGACATTTGAGAGAAATGTTCACTCA
CATGAATTCACTCTCTGAGGAAACAGACCATAAGCATGATGTATACTGGAAAAGCTTCAATCAGAAATCT
GTCCTTATCACTGAAGACAGAGTTCCCAAAGGATCTTATGCCTTCCATACACTTGAAAAAAGCTTGAAAC
AAAAATCAAACTTAATGAAAAAGCAGAGAACTTATAAAGAGAAAAAACCTCATAAATGTAATGATTGTGG
TGAACTCTTCACCTACCATTCAGTGCTTATTCGACACCAGAGAGTCCATACTGGAGAGAAACCCTATACC
TGCAATGAATGTGGGAAATCTTTTAGCCACAGAGCTAATTTAACTAAACACCAGAGAACTCATACTAGAA
TTCTCTTTGAATGCAGTGAATGCAAGAAAACCTTCACAGAAAGCTCATCCCTTGCAACACATCAGAGAAT
TCACGTTGGAGAGAGACCTTATGAATGCAATGAATGTGGGAAAGGTTTTAATCGAAGTACACATCTTGTG
CAGCATCAGTTGATTCATACTGGAGTGAAGCCTTATGAATGTAATGAATGTGATAAAGCTTTTATTCATT
CATCAGCACTCATTAAACATCAAAGAACTCATACTGGAGAGAAACCTTATAAATGTCAAGAATGTGGGAA
AGCCTTTAGCCATTGCTCATCCCTAACTAAGCATCAGAGAGTTCATACTGGAGAAAAGCCATATGAATGC
AGTGAATGTGGAAAAACTTTTAGTCAGAGCACACATCTTGTTCAACATCAGAGAATTCACACTGGAGAGA
AACCCTATGAGTGTAATGAATGTGGGAAAACCTTCAGCCGGAGCTCCAATTTTGCTAAACATCAAAGAAT
TCATATTGGAAAGAAACCGTACAAATGTAGCGAGTGTGGAAAAGCCTTCATTCATTCATCAGCTCTCATT
CAACATCAGAGAACTCATACCGGAGAGAAACCCTTTAGATGTAATGAGTGTGGGAAAAGCTTTAAGTGCA
GTTCATCTCTCATCAGACATCAAAGAGTTCACACTGAAGAGCAACCCTAGTAATGAACTAGTCCGTAACT
TGAAAGTATTTCGATTTCTTGGCTTTATATATCTTGTGGAAAGGACGACCTTAATGGAATCTAGATTCGG
GCACGCGTTAAGTCGACAATCAACCTCTGGATTACAAAATTTGTGAAAGATTGACTGGTATTCTTAACTA
TGTTGCTCCTTTTACGCTATGTGGATACGCTGCTTTAATGCCTTTGTATCATGCTATTGCTTCCCGTATG
GCTTTCATTTTCTCCTCCTTGTATAAATCCTGGTTGCTGTCTCTTTATGAGGAGTTGTGGCCCGTTGTCA
GGCAACGTGGCGTGGTGTGCACTGTGTTTGCTGACGCAACCCCCACTGGTTGGGGCATTGCCACCACCTG
TCAGCTCCTTTCCGGGACTTTCGCTTTCCCCCTCCCTATTGCCACGGCGGAACTCATCGCCGCCTGCCTT
GCCCGCTGCTGGACAGGGGCTCGGCTGTTGGGCACTGACAATTCCGTGGTGTTGTCGGGGAAATCATCGT
CCTTTCCTTGGCTGCTCGCCTGTGTTGCCACCTGGATTCTGCGCGGGACGTCCTTCTGCTACGTCCCTTC
GGCCCTCAATCCAGCGGACCTTCCTTCCCGCGGCCTGCTGCCGGCTCTGCGGCCTCTTCCGCGTCTTCGC
CTTCGCCCTCAGACGAGTCGGATCTCCCTTTGGGCCGCCTCCCCGCGTCGACTTTAAGACCAATGACTTA
CAAGGCAGCTGTAGATCTTAGCCACTTTTTAAAAGAAAAGGGGGGACTGGAAGGGCTAATTCACTCCCAA
CGAAGACAAGATCTGCTTTTTGCTTGTACTGGGTCTCTCTGGTTAGACCAGATCTGAGCCTGGGAGCTCT
CTGGCTAACTAGGGAACCCACTGCTTAAGCCTCAATAAAGCTTGCCTTGAGTGCTTCAAGTAGTGTGTGC
CCGTCTGTTGTGTGACTCTGGTAACTAGAGATCCCTCAGACCCTTTTAGTCAGTGTGGAAAATCTCTAGC
AGTACGTATAGTAGTTCATGTCATCTTATTATTCAGTATTTATAACTTGCAAAGAAATGAATATCAGAGA
GTGAGAGGAACTTGTTTATTGCAGCTTATAATGGTTACAAATAAAGCAATAGCATCACAAATTTCACAAA
TAAAGCATTTTTTTCACTGCATTCTAGTTGTGGTTTGTCCAAACTCATCAATGTATCTTATCATGTCTGG
CTCTAGCTATCCCGCCCCTAACTCCGCCCATCCCGCCCCTAACTCCGCCCAGTTCCGCCCATTCTCCGCC
CCATGGCTGACTAATTTTTTTTATTTATGCAGAGGCCGAGGCCGCCTCGGCCTCTGAGCTATTCCAGAAG
TAGTGAGGAGGCTTTTTTGGAGGCCTAGGGACGTACCCAATTCGCCCTATAGTGAGTCGTATTACGCGCG
CTCACTGGCCGTCGTTTTACAACGTCGTGACTGGGAAAACCCTGGCGTTACCCAACTTAATCGCCTTGCA
GCACATCCCCCTTTCGCCAGCTGGCGTAATAGCGAAGAGGCCCGCACCGATCGCCCTTCCCAACAGTTGC
GCAGCCTGAATGGCGAATGGG
[124 nt withheld, positions 7232-7355]
C
[91 nt withheld, positions 7357-7447]
A
[49 nt withheld, positions 7449-7497]
CCTTTGACGTTGGAGTCCACGTTCTTT
[37 nt withheld, positions 7525-7561]
ACCCTATCTCGGTCTATTCTTTTGATTTATAAGGGATTTTGCCGATTTCGGCCTATTGGTTAAAAAATGA
GCTGATTTAACAAAAATTTAACGCGAATTTTAACAAAATATTAACGCTTACAATTTAGGTGGCACTTTTC
GGGGAAATGTGCGCGGAACCCCTATTTGTTTATTTTTCTAAATACATTCAAATATGTATCCGCTCATGAG
ACAATAACCCTGATAAATGCTTCAATAATATTGAAAAAGGAAGAGTATGAGTATTCAACATTTCCGTGTC
GCCCTTATTCCCTTTTTTGCGGCATTTTGCCTTCCTGTTTTTGCTCACCCAGAAACGCTGGTGAAAGTAA
AAGATGCTGAAGATCAGTTGGGTGCACGAGTGGGTTACATCGAACTGGATCTCAACAGCGGTAAGATCCT
TGAGAGTTTTCGCCCCGAAGAACGTTTTCCAATGATGAGCACTTTTAAAGTTCTGCTATGTGGCGCGGTA
TTATCCCGTATTGACGCCGGGCAAGAGCAACTCGGTCGCCGCATACACTATTCTCAGAATGACTTGGTTG
AGTACTCACCAGTCACAGAAAAGCATCTTACGGATGGCATGACAGTAAGAGAATTATGCAGTGCTGCCAT
AACCATGAGTGATAACACTGCGGCCAACTTACTTCTGACAACGATCGGAGGACCGAAGGAGCTAACCGCT
TTTTTGCACAACATGGGGGATCATGTAACTCGCCTTGATCGTTGGGAACCGGAGCTGAATGAAGCCATAC
CAAACGACGAGCGTGACACCACGATGCCTGTAGCAATGGCAACAACGTTGCGCAAACTATTAACTGGCGA
ACTACTTACTCTAGCTTCCCGGCAACAATTAATAGACTGGATGGAGGCGGATAAAGTTGCAGGACCACTT
CTGCGCTCGGCCCTTCCGGCTGGCTGGTTTATTGCTGATAAATCTGGAGCCGGTGAGCGTGGGTCTCGCG
GTATCATTGCAGCACTGGGGCCAGATGGTAAGCCCTCCCGTATCGTAGTTATCTACACGACGGGGAGTCA
GGCAACTATGGATGAACGAAATAGACAGATCGCTGAGATAGGTGCCTCACTGATTAAGCATTGGTAACTG
TCAGACCAAGTTTACTCATATATACTTTAGATTGATTTAAAACTTCATTTTTAATTTAAAAGGATCTAGG
TGAAGATCCTTTTTGATAATCTCATGACCAAAATCCCTTAACGTGAGTTTTCGTTCCACTGAGCGTCAGA
CCCCGTAGAAAAGATCAAAGGATCTTCTTGAGATCCTTTTTTTCTGCGCGTAATCTGCTGCTTGCAAACA
AAAAAACCACCGCTACCAGCGGTGGTTTGTTTGCCGGATCAAGAGCTACCAACTCTTTTTCCGAAGGTAA
CTGGCTTCAGCAGAGCGCAGATACCAAATACTGTTCTTCTAGTGTAGCCGTAGTTAGGCCACCACTTCAA
GAACTCTGTAGCACCGCCTACATACCTCGCTCTGCTAATCCTGTTACCAGTGGCTGCTGCCAGTGGCGAT
AAGTCGTGTCTTACCGGGTTGGACTCAAGACGATAGTTACCGGATAAGGCGCAGCGGTCGGGCTGAACGG
GGGGTTCGTGCACACAGCCCAGCTTGGAGCGAACGACCTACACCGAACTGAGATACCTACAGCGTGAGCT
ATGAGAAAGCGCCACGCTTCCCGAAGGGAGAAAGGCGGACAGGTATCCGGTAAGCGGCAGGGTCGGAACA
GGAGAGCGCACGAGGGAGCTTCCAGGGGGAAACGCCTGGTATCTTTATAGTCCTGTCGGGTTTCGCCACC
TCTGACTTGAGCGTCGATTTTTGTGATGCTCGTCAGGGGGGCGGAGCCTATGGAAAAACGCCAGCAACGC
GGCCTTTTTACGGTTCCTGGCCTTTTGCTGGCCTTTTGCTCACATGTTCTTTCCTGCGTTATCCCCTGAT
TCTGTGGATAACCGTATTACCGCCTTTGAGTGAGCTGATACCGCTCGCCGCAGCCGAACGACCGAGCGCA
GCGAGTCAGTGAGCGAGGAAGCGGAAGAGCGCCCAATACGCAAACCGCCTCTCCCCGCGCGTTGGCCGAT
TCATTAATGCAGCTGGCACGACAGGTTTCCCGACTGGAAAGCGGGCAGTGAGCGCAACGCAATTAATGTG
AGTTAGCTCACTCATTAGGCACCCCAGGCTTTACACTTTATGCTTCCGGCTCGTATGTTGTGTGGAATTG
TGAGCGGATAACAATTTCACACAGGAAACAGCTATGACCATGATTACGCCAAGCGCGCAATTAACCCTCA
CTAAAGGGAACAAAAGCTGGAGCTGCAAGC
Features (pLannotate 1.2.2; 31 found; start..end, strand, type, name):
      5..231     +  promoter       RSV promoter: Rous sarcoma virus enhancer/promoter
    232..412     +  LTR            5' LTR (truncated): truncated 5' long terminal repeat (LTR) from HIV-1
    459..584     +  misc_feature   HIV-1 Ψ: packaging signal of human immunodeficiency virus type 1
    568..931     +  CDS            HIV-1 gag (fragment): gag protein from human immunodeficiency virus 1; gag
   1077..1310    +  misc_feature   RRE: The Rev response element (RRE) of HIV-1 allows for Rev-dependent mRNA export from the nucleus to the cytoplasm.
   1687..1713    +  CDS            Rev (fragment): human immunodeficiency virus 1 (HIV-1) Rev protein; rev; enhances nuclear export of unspliced and incompletely spliced viral mRNAs
   1720..1743    +  promoter       SV40 promoter (fragment): SV40 early promoter
   1744..1815    +  promoter       SV40 promoter (fragment): SV40 enhancer and early promoter
   1839..1974    +  rep_origin     SV40 ori: SV40 origin of replication
   2020..2616    +  CDS            PuroR (fragment): puromycin N-acetyltransferase; pac from Streptomyces; confers resistance to puromycin
   2665..2782    +  misc_feature   cPPT/CTS: central polypurine tract and central termination sequence of HIV-1
   2847..2913    +  CDS            small t antigen (fragment): SV40 (simian virus 40) small t antigen
   2920..4098    +  promoter       EF-1α promoter: strong constitutive promoter for human elongation factor EF-1α
   4097..5062    +  CDS            ZNF286A (fragment): Z286A_HUMAN - Also known as KIAA1874, ZNF286. Experimental evidence at protein level: Swiss-Prot protein existence level 1. May be involved in transcriptional regulation. From Homo sapiens (Human).
   5663..5716    +  promoter       U6 promoter (fragment): RNA polymerase III promoter for human U6 snRNA
   5758..6346    +  misc_feature   WPRE: woodchuck hepatitis virus posttranscriptional regulatory element
   6397..6416    +  misc_feature   cPPT/CTS (fragment): central polypurine tract and central termination sequence of HIV-1
   6418..6651    +  LTR            3' LTR (ΔU3): self-inactivating 3' long terminal repeat (LTR) from HIV-1
   6729..6850    +  polyA_signal   SV40 poly(A) signal: SV40 polyadenylation signal
   6890..7025    +  rep_origin     SV40 ori: SV40 origin of replication
   7046..7064    -  promoter       T7 promoter: promoter for bacteriophage T7 RNA polymerase
   7072..7227    +  CDS            lacZα (fragment): LacZα fragment of β-galactosidase; lacZ fragment
   7232..7660    +  rep_origin     f1 ori (sequence partly withheld): f1 bacteriophage origin of replication; arrow indicates direction of (+) strand synthesis
   7713..7817    +  promoter       AmpR promoter: bla
   7818..8678    +  CDS            AmpR: β-lactamase; bla; confers resistance to ampicillin, carbenicillin, and related antibiotics
   8849..9437    +  rep_origin     ori: high-copy-number ColE1/pMB1/pBR322/pUC origin of replication
   9620..9712    +  CDS            lacI (fragment): lac repressor; lacI; The lac repressor binds to the lac operator to inhibit transcription in E. coli. This inhibition can be relieved by adding lactose or isopropyl-β-D-thiogalactopyranoside (IPTG).
   9725..9746    +  protein_bind   CAP binding site: CAP binding activates transcription in the presence of cAMP. E. coli catabolite activator protein
   9761..9791    +  promoter       lac promoter: promoter for the E. coli lac operon
   9799..9815    +  protein_bind   lac operator: The lac repressor binds to the lac operator to inhibit transcription in E. coli. This inhibition can be relieved by adding lactose or isopropyl-β-D-thiogalactopyranoside (IPTG). lac repressor encoded by lacI
   9860..9878    +  promoter       T3 promoter: promoter for bacteriophage T3 RNA polymerase
