[The description below was written by a language model from this plasmid's Addgene catalogue record and pLannotate feature annotations shown in this document.]
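Description:
TFORF2265 is a third-generation-style, self-inactivating HIV-1 lentiviral expression plasmid built on the pLX_TRC317 backbone, carrying the human zinc-finger transcription factor gene ZNF286A as its insert. It belongs to a large barcoded transcription factor ORF collection: each member pairs one ORF with a unique 24-bp barcode so that the factor present in a given cell can be identified by sequencing in pooled overexpression screens, such as those probing directed differentiation. In bacteria the plasmid is maintained through a high-copy ColE1/pUC-type origin with ampicillin resistance (AmpR), and an f1 origin is also present. The depositor cautions that recombination can occur during propagation, as is common for LTR-containing plasmids.

The viral genome is transcribed in packaging cells from an RSV promoter fused to a truncated 5' LTR, followed by the Ψ packaging signal with a partial gag sequence, the Rev response element for nuclear export of the full-length RNA, and a cPPT/CTS. Within the proviral region, an SV40 early promoter drives the puromycin N-acetyltransferase gene for selection of transduced mammalian cells, and a separate EF-1α promoter drives constitutive expression of the ZNF286A ORF. The automated annotation matches only about 1 kb of the 1,637-bp insert to the reference ZNF286A protein, probably reflecting the specific transcript isoform cited by the depositor. The barcode is not annotated as its own feature. A WPRE downstream of the ORF enhances transcript expression, and the ΔU3 3' LTR inactivates the viral promoter after integration. An SV40 polyadenylation signal and SV40 origin lie outside the LTRs. Several short fragment annotations (U6 promoter, small t antigen, lacZα, lacI) appear to be backbone remnants rather than functional elements.
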