Addgene plasmid #142002: TFORF2265
Purpose: Lentiviral vector for overexpressing transcription factor ORFs with unique 24-bp barcodes. Barcodes facilitate identification of transcription factors in pooled screens.
Depositing lab: Feng Zhang. Depositing organization: Broad Institute. Publication: A transcription factor atlas of directed differentiation. Joung J, Ma S, Tay T, Geiger-Schuller KR, Kirchgatterer PC, Verdine VK, Guo B, Arias-Garcia MA, Allen WE, Singh A, Kuksenko O, Abudayyeh OO, Gootenberg JS, Fu Z, Macrae RK, Buenrostro JD, Regev A, Zhang F. Cell. 2023 Jan 5;186(1):209-229.e26. doi: 10.1016/j.cell.2022.11.026. PubMed 36608654.
Backbone
  Vector backbone: pLX_TRC317
  Backbone manufacturer: Broad Institute Genetic Perturbation Platform
  Backbone size w/o insert (bp): 8264
  Vector type: Mammalian Expression, Lentiviral
  Selectable markers: Puromycin
Growth in bacteria
  Bacterial resistance: Ampicillin, 100 μg/mL
  Growth temperature: 37°C
  Growth strain: NEB Stable
  Copy number: High Copy
Gene/Insert
  Gene/Insert name: ZNF286A
  Species: H. sapiens (human)
  Insert size (bp): 1637
  Entrez Gene: ZNF286A (a.k.a. ZNF286, KIAA1874, MGC149627, MGC156181)
  Promoter: EF1a
  Cloning method: Unknown
  Sequencing primers: 5′ GGGTGGAGACTGAAGTTAGGCCAG; 3′ CACATAGCGTAAAAGGAGCAACATAG
Terms and licenses: Academic/Nonprofit Terms; Industry Terms: Not Available to Industry
Depositor comments: NM_001288643,ENST00000593105 . The transcription factor ORF portion of this plasmid was synthesized by Genewiz. Please test multiple small colonies in case of plasmid recombination. To make this collection available in a timely manner, a portion of this collection was not fully sequenced by Addgene. If an Addgene verified full plasmid sequence is not available, please contact us prior to placing an order to request the full sequence.
How to cite: TFORF2265 was a gift from Feng Zhang (Addgene plasmid # 142002 ; http://n2t.net/addgene:142002 ; RRID:Addgene_142002)
