>Addgene plasmid #142002 | TFORF2265 | depositor partial sequence | sequence record 278143 | Insert
ACCGCCACCATGGGAGCTCTGTCTTCCCAGGATTCTCCCCATTTCCAAGAGAAGAGCACAGAAGAGGGAG
AAGTGGCTGCTCTGCGCCTCACGGCCAGATCCCAGGAAACAGTGACATTCAAGGATGTGGCCATGGACTT
TACACCAGAGGAGTGGGGGAAGCTGGATCCTGCACAAAGGGATGTGATGCTGGAGAACTATAGGAACCTA
GTCTCACTTTGGCTTCCAGTTTCCAAACCTGAGAGCTACAACTTGGAGAATGGAAAAGAACCATTGAAGC
TTGAGAGAAAAGCCCCCAAAAGCAGCTATTCAGACATGGAGACTAGACCACAGAGCAAGGATTCAACTTC
AGTGCAAGATTTTTCCAAAGCAGAATCATGCAAAGTTGCAATAATAGACAGACTGACACGGAATAGTGTC
TATGACTCTAACTTGGAAGCAGCCCTTGAATGTGAAAATTGGTTAGAGAATCAGCAAGGAAATCAGGAGA
GACATTTGAGAGAAATGTTCACTCACATGAATTCACTCTCTGAGGAAACAGACCATAAGCATGATGTATA
CTGGAAAAGCTTCAATCAGAAATCTGTCCTTATCACTGAAGACAGAGTTCCCAAAGGATCTTATGCCTTC
CATACACTTGAAAAAAGCTTGAAACAAAAATCAAACTTAATGAAAAAGCAGAGAACTTATAAAGAGAAAA
AACCTCATAAATGTAATGATTGTGGTGAACTCTTCACCTACCATTCAGTGCTTATTCGACACCAGAGAGT
CCATACTGGAGAGAAACCCTATACCTGCAATGAATGTGGGAAATCTTTTAGCCACAGAGCTAATTTAACT
AAACACCAGAGAACTCATACTAGAATTCTCTTTGAATGCAGTGAATGCAAGAAAACCTTCACAGAAAGCT
CATCCCTTGCAACACATCAGAGAATTCACGTTGGAGAGAGACCTTATGAATGCAATGAATGTGGGAAAGG
TTTTAATCGAAGTACACATCTTGTGCAGCATCAGTTGATTCATACTGGAGTGAAGCCTTATGAATGTAAT
GAATGTGATAAAGCTTTTATTCATTCATCAGCACTCATTAAACATCAAAGAACTCATACTGGAGAGAAAC
CTTATAAATGTCAAGAATGTGGGAAAGCCTTTAGCCATTGCTCATCCCTAACTAAGCATCAGAGAGTTCA
TACTGGAGAAAAGCCATATGAATGCAGTGAATGTGGAAAAACTTTTAGTCAGAGCACACATCTTGTTCAA
CATCAGAGAATTCACACTGGAGAGAAACCCTATGAGTGTAATGAATGTGGGAAAACCTTCAGCCGGAGCT
CCAATTTTGCTAAACATCAAAGAATTCATATTGGAAAGAAACCGTACAAATGTAGCGAGTGTGGAAAAGC
CTTCATTCATTCATCAGCTCTCATTCAACATCAGAGAACTCATACCGGAGAGAAACCCTTTAGATGTAAT
GAGTGTGGGAAAAGCTTTAAGTGCAGTTCATCTCTCATCAGACATCAAAGAGTTCACACTGAAGAGCAAC
CCTAGTAATGAACTAGTCCGTAACTTGAAAGTATTTCGATTTCTTGGCTTTATATATCTTGTGGAAAGGA
CGACCTTAATGGAATCTAGATTCGGGC
