>Addgene plasmid #142002 | TFORF2265 | depositor partial sequence | sequence record 278144 | Barcode
CCTTAATGGAATCTAGATTCGGGC
